LOCUS       Exported 5895 bp ds-DNA circular SYN 12-MAY-2021
DEFINITION  Expression of your protein of interest in fusion with green
            fluorescent protein at the C-terminus (cleavable by TEV). mClover3
            is a brighter derivative of mEGFP (PMID: 26879144)..
ACCESSION   .
VERSION     .
KEYWORDS    pKK-TEV-mClover3
SOURCE      synthetic DNA construct
  ORGANISM  synthetic DNA construct
REFERENCE   1 (bases 1 to 5895)
  AUTHORS   Szczesny RJ, Kowalska K, Klosowska-Kosicka K, Chlebowski A, Owczarek
            EP, Warkocki Z, Kulinski TM, Adamska D, Affek K, Jedroszkowiak A,
            Kotrys AV, Tomecki R, Krawczyk PS, Borowski LS, Dziembowski A
  TITLE     Versatile approach for functional analysis of human proteins and
            efficient stable cell line generation using FLP-mediated
            recombination system.
  JOURNAL   PLoS One. 2018 Mar 28;13(3):e0194887. doi:
            10.1371/journal.pone.0194887. eCollection 2018.
  PUBMED    29590189
REFERENCE   2 (bases 1 to 5895)
  AUTHORS   .
  TITLE     Direct Submission
  JOURNAL   Exported May 12, 2021 from SnapGene Server 1.1.58
            http://www.snapgene.com
FEATURES             Location/Qualifiers
     source          1..5895
                     /organism="synthetic DNA construct"
                     /mol_type="other DNA"
     primer_bind     complement(44..63)
                     /label=pRS-marker
                     /note="pRS vectors, use to sequence yeast selectable
                     marker"
     enhancer        235..614
                     /label=CMV enhancer
                     /note="human cytomegalovirus immediate early enhancer"
     promoter        615..818
                     /label=CMV promoter
                     /note="human cytomegalovirus (CMV) immediate early
                     promoter"
     primer_bind     769..789
                     /label=CMV-F
                     /note="Human CMV immediate early promoter, forward primer"
     protein_bind    820..838
                     /gene="tetO"
                     /label=tet operator
                     /bound_moiety="tetracycline repressor TetR"
                     /note="bacterial operator O2 for the tetR and tetA genes"
     protein_bind    841..859
                     /gene="tetO"
                     /label=tet operator
                     /bound_moiety="tetracycline repressor TetR"
                     /note="bacterial operator O2 for the tetR and tetA genes"
     primer_bind     869..893
                     /label=LNCX
                     /note="Human CMV promoter, forward primer"
     CDS             1002..1022
                     /codon_start=1
                     /product="tobacco etch virus (TEV) protease recognition and
                     cleavage site"
                     /label=TEV site
                     /translation="ENLYFQG"
     CDS             1063..1083
                     /codon_start=1
                     /product="tobacco etch virus (TEV) protease recognition and
                     cleavage site"
                     /label=TEV site
                     /translation="ENLYFQG"
     CDS             1090..1809
                     /codon_start=1
                     /product="bright green-yellow fluorescent protein derived
                     from mClover2, with improved photostability (Bajar et al.,
                     2003)"
                     /label=mClover3
                     /note="mammalian codon-optimized"
                     /translation="MVSKGEELFTGVVPILVELDGDVNGHKFSVRGEGEGDATNGKLTL
                     KFICTTGKLPVPWPTLVTTFGYGVACFSRYPDHMKQHDFFKSAMPEGYVQERTISFKDD
                     GTYKTRAEVKFEGDTLVNRIELKGIDFKEDGNILGHKLEYNFNSHYVYITADKQKNCIK
                     ANFKIRHNVEDGSVQLADHYQQNTPIGDGPVLLPDNHYLSHQSKLSKDPNEKRDHMVLL
                     EFVTAAGITHGMDELYK"
     primer_bind     complement(1135..1156)
                     /label=EGFP-N
                     /note="EGFP, reverse primer"
     primer_bind     1743..1764
                     /label=EGFP-C
                     /note="EGFP, forward primer"
     primer_bind     complement(1847..1864)
                     /label=BGH-rev
                     /note="Bovine growth hormone terminator, reverse primer.
                     Also called BGH reverse"
     polyA_signal    1853..2077
                     /label=bGH poly(A) signal
                     /note="bovine growth hormone polyadenylation signal"
     primer_bind     complement(2210..2229)
                     /label=F1ori-R
                     /note="F1 origin, reverse primer"
     protein_bind    2361..2408
                     /label=FRT
                     /bound_moiety="FLP recombinase from the Saccharomyces
                     cerevisiae 2u plasmid"
                     /note="FLP-mediated recombination occurs in the 8-bp core
                     sequence TCTAGAAA (Turan and Bode, 2011)."
     CDS             2416..3438
                     /codon_start=1
                     /gene="aph(4)-Ia"
                     /product="aminoglycoside phosphotransferase from E. coli"
                     /label=HygR
                     /note="confers resistance to hygromycin"
                     /translation="KKPELTATSVEKFLIEKFDSVSDLMQLSEGEESRAFSFDVGGRGY
                     VLRVNSCADGFYKDRYVYRHFASAALPIPEVLDIGEFSESLTYCISRRAQGVTLQDLPE
                     TELPAVLQPVAEAMDAIAAADLSQTSGFGPFGPQGIGQYTTWRDFICAIADPHVYHWQT
                     VMDDTVSASVAQALDELMLWAEDCPEVRHLVHADFGSNNVLTDNGRITAVIDWSEAMFG
                     DSQYEVANIFFWRPWLACMEQQTRYFERRHPELAGSPRLRAYMLRIGLDQLYQSLVDGN
                     FDDAAWAQGRCDAIVRSGAGTVGRTQIARRSAAVWTDGCVEVLADSGNRRPSTRPRAKE
                     "
     polyA_signal    3568..3689
                     /label=SV40 poly(A) signal
                     /note="SV40 polyadenylation signal"
     primer_bind     complement(3605..3624)
                     /label=SV40pA-R
                     /note="SV40 polyA, reverse primer"
     primer_bind     3659..3678
                     /label=EBV-rev
                     /note="SV40 polyA terminator, reverse primer"
     primer_bind     complement(3738..3754)
                     /label=M13 rev
                     /note="common sequencing primer, one of multiple similar
                     variants"
     primer_bind     complement(3738..3754)
                     /label=M13 Reverse
                     /note="In lacZ gene. Also called M13-rev"
     primer_bind     complement(3751..3773)
                     /label=M13/pUC Reverse
                     /note="In lacZ gene"
     protein_bind    3762..3778
                     /label=lac operator
                     /bound_moiety="lac repressor encoded by lacI"
                     /note="The lac repressor binds to the lac operator to
                     inhibit transcription in E. coli. This inhibition can be
                     relieved by adding lactose or
                     isopropyl-beta-D-thiogalactopyranoside (IPTG)."
     promoter        complement(3786..3816)
                     /label=lac promoter
                     /note="promoter for the E. coli lac operon"
     protein_bind    3831..3852
                     /label=CAP binding site
                     /bound_moiety="E. coli catabolite activator protein"
                     /note="CAP binding activates transcription in the presence
                     of cAMP."
     primer_bind     complement(3969..3986)
                     /label=L4440
                     /note="L4440 vector, forward primer"
     rep_origin      complement(4140..4728)
                     /direction=LEFT
                     /label=ori
                     /note="high-copy-number ColE1/pMB1/pBR322/pUC origin of
                     replication"
     primer_bind     complement(4220..4239)
                     /label=pBR322ori-F
                     /note="pBR322 origin, forward primer"
     CDS             complement(4899..5759)
                     /codon_start=1
                     /gene="bla"
                     /product="beta-lactamase"
                     /label=AmpR
                     /note="confers resistance to ampicillin, carbenicillin, and
                     related antibiotics"
                     /translation="MSIQHFRVALIPFFAAFCLPVFAHPETLVKVKDAEDQLGARVGYI
                     ELDLNSGKILESFRPEERFPMMSTFKVLLCGAVLSRIDAGQEQLGRRIHYSQNDLVEYS
                     PVTEKHLTDGMTVRELCSAAITMSDNTAANLLLTTIGGPKELTAFLHNMGDHVTRLDRW
                     EPELNEAIPNDERDTTMPVAMATTLRKLLTGELLTLASRQQLIDWMEADKVAGPLLRSA
                     LPAGWFIADKSGAGERGSRGIIAALGPDGKPSRIVVIYTTGSQATMDERNRQIAEIGAS
                     LIKHW"
     primer_bind     5522..5541
                     /label=Amp-R
                     /note="Ampicillin resistance gene, reverse primer"
     promoter        complement(5760..5864)
                     /gene="bla"
                     /label=AmpR promoter
ORIGIN
        1 gacggatcgg gagatctccc gatcccctat ggtgcactct cagtacaatc tgctctgatg
       61 ccgcatagtt aagccagtat ctgctccctg cttgtgtgtt ggaggtcgct gagtagtgcg
      121 cgagcaaaat ttaagctaca acaaggcaag gcttgaccga caattgcatg aagaatctgc
      181 ttagggttag gcgttttgcg ctgcttcgcg atgtacgggc cagatatacg cgttgacatt
      241 gattattgac tagttattaa tagtaatcaa ttacggggtc attagttcat agcccatata
      301 tggagttccg cgttacataa cttacggtaa atggcccgcc tggctgaccg cccaacgacc
      361 cccgcccatt gacgtcaata atgacgtatg ttcccatagt aacgccaata gggactttcc
      421 attgacgtca atgggtggag tatttacggt aaactgccca cttggcagta catcaagtgt
      481 atcatatgcc aagtacgccc cctattgacg tcaatgacgg taaatggccc gcctggcatt
      541 atgcccagta catgacctta tgggactttc ctacttggca gtacatctac gtattagtca
      601 tcgctattac catggtgatg cggttttggc agtacatcaa tgggcgtgga tagcggtttg
      661 actcacgggg atttccaagt ctccacccca ttgacgtcaa tgggagtttg ttttggcacc
      721 aaaatcaacg ggactttcca aaatgtcgta acaactccgc cccattgacg caaatgggcg
      781 gtaggcgtgt acggtgggag gtctatataa gcagagctct ccctatcagt gatagagatc
      841 tccctatcag tgatagagat cgtcgacgag ctcgtttagt gaaccgtcag atcgcctgga
      901 gacgccatcc acgctgtttt gacctccata gaagacaccg ggaccgatcc agcctccgga
      961 ctctggcgtt taaacttaag cttggtaccg agctcggatc cgaaaacctg tacttccaag
     1021 gaaccggtgg tcacctgtac aatcgatcct gcaggagcta gcgagaattt gtattttcag
     1081 ggtgatatca tggtgagcaa gggcgaggag ctgttcaccg gggtggtgcc catcctggtc
     1141 gagctggacg gcgacgtaaa cggccacaag ttcagcgtcc gcggcgaggg cgagggcgat
     1201 gccaccaacg gcaagctgac cctgaagttc atctgcacca ccggcaagct gcccgtgccc
     1261 tggcccaccc tcgtgaccac cttcggctac ggcgtggcct gcttcagccg ctaccccgac
     1321 cacatgaagc agcacgactt cttcaagtcc gccatgcccg aaggctacgt ccaggagcgc
     1381 accatctctt tcaaggacga cggtacctac aagacccgcg ccgaggtgaa gttcgagggc
     1441 gacaccctgg tgaaccgcat cgagctgaag ggcatcgact tcaaggagga cggcaacatc
     1501 ctggggcaca agctggagta caacttcaac agccactacg tctatatcac ggccgacaag
     1561 cagaagaact gcatcaaggc taacttcaag atccgccaca acgttgagga cggcagcgtg
     1621 cagctcgccg accactacca gcagaacacc cccatcggcg acggccccgt gctgctgccc
     1681 gacaaccact acctgagcca tcagtccaag ctgagcaaag accccaacga gaagcgcgat
     1741 cacatggtcc tgctggagtt cgtgaccgcc gccgggatta cacatggcat ggacgagctg
     1801 tacaagtaac tcgagtctag agggcccgtt taaacccgct gatcagcctc gactgtgcct
     1861 tctagttgcc agccatctgt tgtttgcccc tcccccgtgc cttccttgac cctggaaggt
     1921 gccactccca ctgtcctttc ctaataaaat gaggaaattg catcgcattg tctgagtagg
     1981 tgtcattcta ttctgggggg tggggtgggg caggacagca agggggagga ttgggaagac
     2041 aatagcaggc atgctgggga tgcggtgggc tctatggctt ctgaggcgga aagaaccagc
     2101 tggggctcta gggggtatcc ccnnnnnnnn nnnnnnnnnn nnnnnnnnnn nnnnnnnnnn
     2161 nnnnnnnnnn nnnnnnnnnn nnnnnnnnnn nnnnnnnnnn nnnnnnnnnn nnnnnnnnnn
     2221 nnnnnnnnnn nnnnnnnnnn nnnnnncnnn nnnnnnnnnn nnnnnnnnnn nnnnnnnnnn
     2281 nnnnnnnnnn nnnnnnnnnn nnnnnnnnnn nnnnnnnnnn nnnnnnnnnn nnnnnnnnag
     2341 ggtgatggtt cacgtaccta gaagttccta ttccgaagtt cctattctct agaaagtata
     2401 ggaacttcct tggccaaaaa gcctgaactc accgcgacgt ctgtcgagaa gtttctgatc
     2461 gaaaagttcg acagcgtctc cgacctgatg cagctctcgg agggcgaaga atctcgtgct
     2521 ttcagcttcg atgtaggagg gcgtggatat gtcctgcggg taaatagctg cgccgatggt
     2581 ttctacaaag atcgttatgt ttatcggcac tttgcatcgg ccgcgctccc gattccggaa
     2641 gtgcttgaca ttggggaatt cagcgagagc ctgacctatt gcatctcccg ccgtgcacag
     2701 ggtgtcacgt tgcaagacct gcctgaaacc gaactgcccg ctgttctgca gccggtcgcg
     2761 gaggccatgg atgcgatcgc tgcggccgat cttagccaga cgagcgggtt cggcccattc
     2821 ggaccgcaag gaatcggtca atacactaca tggcgtgatt tcatatgcgc gattgctgat
     2881 ccccatgtgt atcactggca aactgtgatg gacgacaccg tcagtgcgtc cgtcgcgcag
     2941 gctctcgatg agctgatgct ttgggccgag gactgccccg aagtccggca cctcgtgcac
     3001 gcggatttcg gctccaacaa tgtcctgacg gacaatggcc gcataacagc ggtcattgac
     3061 tggagcgagg cgatgttcgg ggattcccaa tacgaggtcg ccaacatctt cttctggagg
     3121 ccgtggttgg cttgtatgga gcagcagacg cgctacttcg agcggaggca tccggagctt
     3181 gcaggatcgc cgcggctccg ggcgtatatg ctccgcattg gtcttgacca actctatcag
     3241 agcttggttg acggcaattt cgatgatgca gcttgggcgc agggtcgatg cgacgcaatc
     3301 gtccgatccg gagccgggac tgtcgggcgt acacaaatcg cccgcagaag cgcggccgtc
     3361 tggaccgatg gctgtgtaga agtactcgcc gatagtggaa accgacgccc cagcactcgt
     3421 ccgagggcaa aggaatagca cgtactacga gatttcgatt ccaccgccgc cttctatgaa
     3481 aggttgggct tcggaatcgt tttccgggac gccggctgga tgatcctcca gcgcggggat
     3541 ctcatgctgg agttcttcgc ccaccccaac ttgtttattg cagcttataa tggttacaaa
     3601 taaagcaata gcatcacaaa tttcacaaat aaagcatttt tttcactgca ttctagttgt
     3661 ggtttgtcca aactcatcaa tgtatcttat catgtctgta taccgtcgac ctctagctag
     3721 agcttggcgt aatcatggtc atagctgttt cctgtgtgaa attgttatcc gctcacaatt
     3781 ccacacaaca tacgagccgg aagcataaag tgtaaagcct ggggtgccta atgagtgagc
     3841 taactcacat taattgcgtt gcgctcactg cccgctttcc agtcgggaaa cctgtcgtgc
     3901 cagctgcatt aatgaatcgg ccaacgcgcg gggagaggcg gtttgcgtat tgggcgctct
     3961 tccgcttcct cgctcactga ctcgctgcgc tcggtcgttc ggctgcggcg agcggtatca
     4021 gctcactcaa aggcggtaat acggttatcc acagaatcag gggataacgc aggaaagaac
     4081 atgtgagcaa aaggccagca aaaggccagg aaccgtaaaa aggccgcgtt gctggcgttt
     4141 ttccataggc tccgcccccc tgacgagcat cacaaaaatc gacgctcaag tcagaggtgg
     4201 cgaaacccga caggactata aagataccag gcgtttcccc ctggaagctc cctcgtgcgc
     4261 tctcctgttc cgaccctgcc gcttaccgga tacctgtccg cctttctccc ttcgggaagc
     4321 gtggcgcttt ctcatagctc acgctgtagg tatctcagtt cggtgtaggt cgttcgctcc
     4381 aagctgggct gtgtgcacga accccccgtt cagcccgacc gctgcgcctt atccggtaac
     4441 tatcgtcttg agtccaaccc ggtaagacac gacttatcgc cactggcagc agccactggt
     4501 aacaggatta gcagagcgag gtatgtaggc ggtgctacag agttcttgaa gtggtggcct
     4561 aactacggct acactagaag aacagtattt ggtatctgcg ctctgctgaa gccagttacc
     4621 ttcggaaaaa gagttggtag ctcttgatcc ggcaaacaaa ccaccgctgg tagcggtggt
     4681 ttttttgttt gcaagcagca gattacgcgc agaaaaaaag gatctcaaga agatcctttg
     4741 atcttttcta cggggtctga cgctcagtgg aacgaaaact cacgttaagg gattttggtc
     4801 atgagattat caaaaaggat cttcacctag atccttttaa attaaaaatg aagttttaaa
     4861 tcaatctaaa gtatatatga gtaaacttgg tctgacagtt accaatgctt aatcagtgag
     4921 gcacctatct cagcgatctg tctatttcgt tcatccatag ttgcctgact ccccgtcgtg
     4981 tagataacta cgatacggga gggcttacca tctggcccca gtgctgcaat gataccgcga
     5041 gacccacgct caccggctcc agatttatca gcaataaacc agccagccgg aagggccgag
     5101 cgcagaagtg gtcctgcaac tttatccgcc tccatccagt ctattaattg ttgccgggaa
     5161 gctagagtaa gtagttcgcc agttaatagt ttgcgcaacg ttgttgccat tgctacaggc
     5221 atcgtggtgt cacgctcgtc gtttggtatg gcttcattca gctccggttc ccaacgatca
     5281 aggcgagtta catgatcccc catgttgtgc aaaaaagcgg ttagctcctt cggtcctccg
     5341 atcgttgtca gaagtaagtt ggccgcagtg ttatcactca tggttatggc agcactgcat
     5401 aattctctta ctgtcatgcc atccgtaaga tgcttttctg tgactggtga gtactcaacc
     5461 aagtcattct gagaatagtg tatgcggcga ccgagttgct cttgcccggc gtcaatacgg
     5521 gataataccg cgccacatag cagaacttta aaagtgctca tcattggaaa acgttcttcg
     5581 gggcgaaaac tctcaaggat cttaccgctg ttgagatcca gttcgatgta acccactcgt
     5641 gcacccaact gatcttcagc atcttttact ttcaccagcg tttctgggtg agcaaaaaca
     5701 ggaaggcaaa atgccgcaaa aaagggaata agggcgacac ggaaatgttg aatactcata
     5761 ctcttccttt ttcaatatta ttgaagcatt tatcagggtt attgtctcat gagcggatac
     5821 atatttgaat gtatttagaa aaataaacaa ataggggttc cgcgcacatt tccccgaaaa
     5881 gtgccacctg acgtc
//
