[The description below was written by a language model from this plasmid's Addgene catalogue record and the feature table of its GenBank file.]
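Description:
pKK-TEV-mClover3 is a 5,895 bp empty mammalian expression backbone from the pKK vector family, derived from pcDNA5/FRT/TO. It is designed for placing a protein of interest upstream of a TEV-cleavable C-terminal mClover3 tag. In E. coli it is maintained through a high-copy ColE1/pUC-type origin and selected with ampicillin via the bla gene. No gene is inserted. The cloning site was optimised for ligation-independent SLIC cloning, so that one coding sequence can be moved into any pKK vector with the same three universal primers, although conventional restriction and ligation cloning is also possible.

Expression is driven by the CMV immediate-early enhancer and promoter, followed by two tet operator sequences. Transcription is therefore repressed in cells that produce TetR and is induced by tetracycline. Downstream of the cloning region, the annotation shows two TEV protease recognition sites preceding a mammalian codon-optimised mClover3 coding sequence, which is terminated by the bGH polyadenylation signal. mClover3 is a bright, photostable green-yellow fluorescent protein. The depositor notes that it pairs well with mRuby3 for FRET, and TEV digestion allows the tag to be removed from the fusion.

An FRT site sits directly upstream of a hygromycin resistance coding sequence with an SV40 poly(A) signal, and no promoter is annotated for this marker. In the Flp-In system, FLP-mediated recombination into a genomic FRT site in the host line is what normally places such a marker under a resident promoter, so hygromycin resistance selects for correct single-site integration. The vector is intended for generating stable, isogenic, inducible cell lines for localisation, imaging and functional analysis of human proteins.
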