Addgene plasmid #105795: pKK-TEV-mClover3
Purpose: (Empty Backbone) Expression of your protein of interest in fusion with green fluorescent protein at the C-terminus (cleavable by TEV). mClover3 is a brighter derivative of mEGFP (PMID: 26879144).
Depositing lab: Andrzej Dziembowski. Depositing organization: Polish Academy of Sciences, Institute of Biochemistry and Biophysics. Publication: Versatile approach for functional analysis of human proteins and efficient stable cell line generation using FLP-mediated recombination system. Szczesny RJ, Kowalska K, Klosowska-Kosicka K, Chlebowski A, Owczarek EP, Warkocki Z, Kulinski TM, Adamska D, Affek K, Jedroszkowiak A, Kotrys AV, Tomecki R, Krawczyk PS, Borowski LS, Dziembowski A. PLoS One. 2018 Mar 28;13(3):e0194887. doi: 10.1371/journal.pone.0194887. eCollection 2018. PubMed 29590189.
Backbone
  Vector backbone: pcDNA5/FRT/TO
  Backbone manufacturer: Invitrogen
  Vector type: Mammalian Expression ; Flp-In competent
  Selectable markers: Hygromycin
  Tag / fusion protein: TEV-mClover3 (C terminal on backbone)
Growth in bacteria
  Bacterial resistance: Ampicillin, 100 μg/mL
  Growth temperature: 37°C
  Growth strain: DH5alpha
  Copy number: High Copy
Gene/Insert
  Gene/Insert name: None
  Tag / fusion protein: TEV-mClover3 (C terminal on backbone)
Terms and licenses: Academic/Nonprofit Terms; Industry Terms: Not Available to Industry
Depositor comments: This vector is a member of the pKK vector family. Its cloning site was optimized for the SLIC approach, however, a traditional restriction and ligation based approach is also possible (see Szczesny RJ et al. for detailed protocols; bioRxiv, doi: https://doi.org/10.1101/160101) This vector is a derivate of the pcDNA5/FRT/TO plasmid (Invitrogen) and is suitable for stable cell line generation using the Flp-In system. Transcription of the gene of interest is driven by a tetracycline responsive CMV promoter. A given coding sequence can be cloned into all pKK vectors using just three universal PCR primers and a ligation-independent DNA cloning method. mClover3 is a brighter derivative of mEGFP. The mClover3-mRuby3 pair is superior to EGFP-mCherry in FRET analysis. At the time of publication (PMID: 26879144) mClover3 was the brightest jellyfish-derived GFP in mammalian cells. mClover3 coding sequence was cloned from Addgene ID: 74252.
How to cite: pKK-TEV-mClover3 was a gift from Andrzej Dziembowski (Addgene plasmid # 105795 ; http://n2t.net/addgene:105795 ; RRID:Addgene_105795)
